Addgene plasmid #159714: pG20_FLAG_Blp
Purpose: (Empty Backbone) pGREEN-based cloning construct for expression in planta
Depositing lab: Hans-Henning Kunz. Depositing organization: Washington State University. Publication: An updated pGREEN-based vector suite for cost-effective cloning in plant molecular biology. Pratt AI, Knoblauch J, Kunz HH. MicroPubl Biol. 2020 Oct 7;2020. doi: 10.17912/micropub.biology.000317. PubMed 33274321.
Backbone
  Vector backbone: pGREEN
  Backbone size (bp): 5071
  Vector type: Plant Expression
  Selectable markers: Basta
  Tag / fusion protein: FLAG (C terminal on backbone)
Growth in bacteria
  Bacterial resistance: Kanamycin, 50 μg/mL
  Growth temperature: 37°C
  Growth strain: DH5alpha
  Copy number: High Copy
Gene/Insert
  Gene/Insert name: None
  Tag / fusion protein: FLAG (C terminal on backbone)
Terms and licenses: Academic/Nonprofit Terms; Industry Terms: Not Available to Industry
Depositor comments: Empty pGREEN expression vector for cloning; HSP terminator. Addgene QC identified an Insertion element (IS4) present in the backbone that does not appear to have a functional impact in its current location. Requesting scientists should confirm the expected function of plasmid and location of IS4 element.
How to cite: pG20_FLAG_Blp was a gift from Hans-Henning Kunz (Addgene plasmid # 159714 ; http://n2t.net/addgene:159714 ; RRID:Addgene_159714)
