[The description below was written by a language model from this plasmid's Addgene catalogue record and pLannotate feature annotations shown in this document.]
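Description:
pG20_FLAG_Blp is an empty plant expression vector built on the pGREEN binary backbone, intended for cloning a gene of interest and delivering it into plants as T-DNA. It carries no insert. In bacteria it is selected with kanamycin through an aph(3')-Ia KanR gene and replicates at high copy from a ColE1/pUC-type origin. It also carries the pSa origin typical of pGREEN vectors, which supports maintenance in Agrobacterium and generally depends on replication functions supplied from a helper plasmid.

Between the nopaline-type left and right T-DNA border repeats, the annotation shows two units. The plant selection cassette consists of the bar gene (phosphinothricin acetyltransferase, conferring Basta/glufosinate resistance) on the reverse strand. It is driven by a CaMV 35S promoter that sits across the numbering origin of the circular sequence and is terminated by the CaMV poly(A) signal near the left border. The second unit is the cloning and expression region, where a FLAG epitope sequence sits immediately upstream of the Arabidopsis HSP18.2 terminator, so that an inserted coding sequence acquires a C-terminal FLAG tag for detection or immunoprecipitation. Roughly 700 bp upstream of the FLAG tag is unannotated, and neither the feature table nor the catalogue fields name the promoter that drives the cloned gene. Only a short NOS promoter fragment appears, near the right border.

The sequenced plasmid (6,409 nt) is larger than the listed backbone size of 5,071 bp. This is consistent with the repository's note that an IS4 insertion element is present in the backbone, apparently without functional effect. The largely unannotated stretch between the ColE1 origin and KanR, which contains an RNA-OUT hit, may correspond to it. Users are advised to verify the element's location and the plasmid's function.
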