Features (pLannotate 1.2.2; 15 found; start..end, strand, type, name):
      1..346     -  promoter       CaMV 35S promoter: strong constitutive promoter from cauliflower mosaic virus
      3..49      -  promoter       minimal CaMV 35S promoter: minimal 35S promoter from cauliflower mosaic virus
   1077..1097    +  CDS            FLAG (fragment): FLAG® epitope tag, followed by an enterokinase cleavage site
   1108..1356    +  terminator     HSP terminator: efficient transcription terminator from the Arabidopsis thaliana heat shock protein 18.2 gene (Nagaya et al., 2010)
   1367..1397    -  promoter       NOS promoter (fragment): nopaline synthase promoter
   1521..1545    +  misc_feature   RB T-DNA repeat: right border repeat from nopaline C58 T-DNA
   1636..2224    -  rep_origin     ori: high-copy-number ColE1/pMB1/pBR322/pUC origin of replication
   2414..2483    -  ncRNA          RNA-OUT: Accession: RF00240 - RNA-OUT
   3733..4548    -  CDS            KanR: aminoglycoside phosphotransferase; aph(3')-Ia; confers resistance to kanamycin in bacteria or G418 (Geneticin®) in eukaryotes
   4733..4834    +  CDS            TRA2_ECOLX (fragment): Protein predicted: Swiss-Prot protein existence level 4. Required for transposition of transposon Tn903. From Escherichia coli.
   4839..5274    +  rep_origin     pSa ori: origin of replication from bacterial plasmid pSa
   5401..5423    +  misc_feature   LB T-DNA repeat: left border repeat from nopaline C58 T-DNA (truncated)
   5431..5607    -  polyA_signal   CaMV poly(A) signal: cauliflower mosaic virus polyadenylation signal
   5657..5821    -  CDS            yokD (fragment): YOKD_BACSU - Experimental evidence at protein level: Swiss-Prot protein existence level 1. May contribute to antibiotic resistance. From Bacillus subtilis (strain 168).
   5842..6390    -  CDS            bar: PAT_STRHY - Experimental evidence at protein level: Swiss-Prot protein existence level 1. Inactivates phosphinothricin (PPT) by transfer of an acetyl group from acetyl CoA. Can also acetylate demethylphosphinothricin but not PTT or glutamate. This enzyme is an effector of phosphinothricin tripeptide (PTT or bialaphos) resistance. From Streptomyces hygroscopicus. Introduced by genetic manipulation and expressed in glufosinate-tolerant maize by Dekalb Genetics.
>Addgene plasmid #159714 | pG20_FLAG_Blp | addgene full sequence | sequence record 322858 | Addgene NGS Result
TGTCCTCTCCAAATGAAATGAACTTCCTTATATAGAGGAAGGGTCTTGCGAAGGATAGTGGGATTGTGCG
TCATCCCTTACGTCAGTGGAGATGTCACATCAATCCACTTGCTTTGAAGTCGTGGTTGGAACGACTTCTT
TTTCCACGATGCTCCTCGTGGGTGGGGGTCCATCTTTGGGACCACTGTCGGCAGAGGCATCTTGAATGAT
AGCCTTTCCTTTATCGCAATGATGGCATTTGTAGGAGCCACCTTCCTTTTCTACTGTCCTTTCGATGAAG
TGACAGATAGCTGGGCAATGGAATCCGAGGAGGTTTCCCGAAATTACCCTTTGTTGAAAAGTCTCAATAA
AGCTTCGACGAGTCAGTAATAAACGGCGTCAAAGTGGTTGCAGCCGGCACACACGAGTCGTGTTTATCAA
CTCAAAGCACAAATACTTTTCCTCAACCTAAAAATAAGGCAATTAGCCAAAAACAACTTTGCGTGTAAAC
AACGCTCAATACACGTGTCATTTTATTATTAGCTATTGCTTCACCGCCTTAGCTTTCTCGTGACCTAGTC
GTCCTCGTCTTTTCTTCTTCTTCTTCTATAAAACAATACCCAAAGACCTCTTCTTCTTCACAATTCAGAT
TTCAATTTCTCAAAATCTTAAAAACTTTCTCTCAATTCTCTCTACCGTGATCAAGGTAAATTTCTGTGTT
CCTTATTCTCTCAAAATCTTCGATTTTGTTTTCGTTCGATCCCAATTTCGTATATGTTCTTTGGTTTAGA
TTCTGTTAATCTTAGATCGAAGACGATTTTCTGGGTTTGATCGTTAGATATCATCTTAATTCTCGATTAG
GGTTTCATAGATATCATCCGATTTGTTCAAATAATTTGAGTTTTGTCGAATAATTACTCTTCGATTTGTG
ATTTCTATCTAGATCTGGTGTTAGTTTCTAGTTTGTGCGATCGAATTTGTCGATTAATCTGAGTTTTTCT
GATTAACAGACTAGAGTTAACCGGGCTCAGGCCTGGCGCGCCACTAGTGGATCCATCGATAGTACTGTCG
ACCTCGAGGGTACCGCTCCCGGGGACTACAAGGATGACGATGACAAGTAAGAGCTCATATGAAGATGAAG
ATGAAATATTTGGTGTGTCAAATAAATAGCTTGTGTGCTTAAGTTTGTGTTTTTTTCTTGGCTTGTTGTG
TTATGAATTTGTGGCTTTTTCTAATATTAAATGAATGTAAGATCTCATTATAATGAATAAACAAATGTTT
CTATAATCCATTGTGAATGTTTTGTTGGATCTCTTCTGCAGCATATAACTACTGTATGTGCTATGGTATG
GACTATGGAATATGATTAAAGATAAGGAATTCAGATCGGCTGAGTGGCTCCTTCAACGTTGCGGTTCTGT
CAGTTCCAAACGTAAAACGGCTTGTCCCGCGTCATCGGCGGGGGTCATAACGTGACTCCCTTAATTCTCC
GCTCATGATCAGATTGTCGTTTCCCGCCTTCAGTTTAAACTATCAGTGTTTGACAGGATATATTGGCGGG
TAAACTAAGTCGCTGTATGTGTTTGTTTGAGATCTCATGTGAGCAAAAGGCCAGCAAAAGGCCAGGAACC
GTAAAAAGGCCGCGTTGCTGGCGTTTTTCCATAGGCTCCGCCCCCCTGACGAGCATCACAAAAATCGACG
CTCAAGTCAGAGGTGGCGAAACCCGACAGGACTATAAAGATACCAGGCGTTTCCCCCTGGAAGCTCCCTC
GTGCGCTCTCCTGTTCCGACCCTGCCGCTTACCGGATACCTGTCCGCCTTTCTCCCTTCGGGAAGCGTGG
CGCTTTCTCATAGCTCACGCTGTAGGTATCTCAGTTCGGTGTAGGTCGTTCGCTCCAAGCTGGGCTGTGT
GCACGAACCCCCCGTTCAGCCCGACCGCTGCGCCTTATCCGGTAACTATCGTCTTGAGTCCAACCCGGTA
AGACACGACTTATCGCCACTGGCAGCAGCCACTGGTAACAGGATTAGCAGAGCGAGGTATGTAGGCGGTG
CTACAGAGTTCTTGAAGTGGTGGCCTAACTACGGCTACACTAGAAGAACAGTATTTGGTATCTGCGCTCT
GCTGAAGCCAGTTACCTTCGGAAGAAGAGTTGGTAGCTCTTGATCCGGCAAACAAACCACCGCTGGTAGC
GGTGGTTTTTTTGTTTGCAAGCAGCAGATTACGCGCAGAAAAAAAGGATCTCAAGAAGATCCTTTGATCT
TTTCTACGGGGTCTGACGCTCAGTGGAACGAAAACTCACGTTAAGGGATTTTGGTCATGAGATTATCAAA
AAGGATCTTCACCTAGATCCTTTTAAATTAAAAATGAAGTTTTAAATCAATCTAAAGTACTGATGAATCC
CCTAATGATTTTTATCAAAATCATTAAGTTAAGGTAGATACACATCTTGTCATATGATCAAATGGTTTCG
CCAAAAATCAATAATCAGACAACAAAATGTGCGAACTCGATATTTTACACGACTCTCTTTACCAATTCTG
CCCCGAATTACACTTAAAACGACTCAACAGCTTAACGTTGGCTTGCCACGCCTTACTTGACTGTAAAACT
CTCACTCTTACCGAACTTGGCCGTAACCTGCCAACCAAAGCGAGAACAAAACATAACATCAAACGAATCG
ACCGATTGTTAGGTAATCGTCACCTCCACAAAGAGCGACTCGCTGTATACCGTTGGCATGCTAGCTTTAT
CTGTTCGGGCAATACGATGCCCATTGTACTTGTTGACTGGTCTGATATCCGTGAGCAAAAACGGCTTATG
GTATTGCGAGCTTCAGTCGCACTACACGGTCGTTCTGTTACTCTTTATGAGAAAGCGTTCCCGCTTTCAG
AGCAATGTTCAAAGAAAGCTCATGACCAATTTCTAGCCGACCTTGCGAGCATTCTACCGAGTAACACCAC
ACCGCTCATTGTCAGTGATGCTGGCTTTAAAGTGCCATGGTATAAATCCGTTGAGAAGCTGGGTTGGTAC
TGGTTAAGTCGAGTAAGAGGAAAAGTACAATATGCAGACCTAGGAGCGGAAAACTGGAAACCTATCAGCA
ACTTACATGATATGTCATCTAGTCACTCAAAGACTTTAGGCTATAAGAGGCTGACTAAAAGCAATCCAAT
CTCATGCCAAATTCTATTGTATAAATCTCGCTCTAAAGGCCGAAAAAATCAGCGCTCGACACGGACTCAT
TGTCACCACCCGTCACCTAAAATCTACTCAGCGTCGGCAAAGGAGCCATGGATTCTAGCAACTAACTTAC
CTGTTGAAATTCGAACACCCAAACAACTTGTTAATATCTATTCGAAGCGAATGCAGATTGAAGAAACCTT
CCGAGACTTGAAAAGTCCTGCCTACGGACTAGGCCTACGCCATAGCCGAACGAGCAGCTCAGAGCGTTTT
GATATCATGCTGCTAATCGCCCTGATGCTTCAACTAACATGTTGGCTTGCGGGCGTTCATGCTCAGAAAC
AAGGTTGGGACAAGCACTTCCAGGCTAACACAGTCAGAAATCGAAACGTACTCTCAACAGTTCGCTTAGG
CATGGAAGTTTTGCGGCATTCTGGCTACACAATAACAAGGGAAGACTTACTCGTGGCTGCAACCCTACTA
GCTCAAAATTTATTCACACATGGTTACGCTTTGGGGAAATTATGAGGGGATCTCTCAGTCTAAAGTATAT
ATGTGTAACATTGGTCTAGTGATTAGAAAAACTCATCGAGCATCAAATGAAACTGCAATTTATTCATATC
AGGATTATCAATACCATATTTTTGAAAAAGCCGTTTCTGTAATGAAGGAGAAAACTCACCGAGGCAGTTC
CATAGGATGGCAAGATCCTGGTATCGGTCTGCGATTCCGACTCGTCCAACATCAATACAACCTATTAATT
TCCCCTCGTCAAAAATAAGGTTATCAAGTGAGAAATCACCATGAGTGACGACTGAATCCGGTGAGAATGG
CAAAAGTTTATGCATTTCTTTCCAGACTTGTTCAACAGGCCAGCCATTACGCTCGTCATCAAAATCACTC
GCATCAACCAAACCGTTATTCATTCGTGATTGCGCCTGAGCGAGACGAAATACGCGATCGCTGTTAAAAG
GACAATTACAAACAGGAATCGAATGCAACCGGCGCAGGAACACTGCCAGCGCATCAACAATATTTTCACC
TGAATCAGGATATTCTTCTAATACCTGGAATGCTGTTTTCCCTGGGATCGCAGTGGTGAGTAACCATGCA
TCATCAGGAGTACGGATAAAATGCTTGATGGTCGGAAGAGGCATAAATTCCGTCAGCCAGTTTAGTCTGA
CCATCTCATCTGTAACATCATTGGCAACGCTACCTTTGCCATGTTTCAGAAACAACTCTGGCGCATCGGG
CTTCCCATACAATCGGTAGATTGTCGCACCTGATTGCCCGACATTATCGCGAGCCCATTTATACCCATAT
AAATCAGCATCCATGTTGGAATTTAATCGCGGCCTTGAGCAAGACGTTTCCCGTTGAATATGGCTCATAA
CACCCCTTGTATTACTGTTTATGTAAGCAGACAGTTTTATTGTTCATGATGATATATTTTTATCTTGTGC
AATGTAACATCAGAGATTTTGAGACACAACGTGGCTTTGTTGAATAAATCGAACTTTTGCTGAGTTGAAG
GATCAGATCACGCATCTTCCCGACAACGCAGACCGTTCCGTGGCAAAGCAAAAGTTCAAAATCACCAACT
GGTCCACCTACAACAAAGCTCTCATCAACCGTGGCTCCCTCACTTTCTGGCTGGATGATGGGGCGATTCA
GGCGATCCCCATCCAACAGCCCGCCGTCGAGCGGGCTTTTTTATCCCCGGAAGCCTGTGGATAGAGGGTA
GTTATCCACGTGAAACCGCTAATGCCCCGCAAAGCCTTGATTCACGGGGCTTTCCGGCCCGCTCCAAAAA
CTATCCACGTGAAATCGCTAATCAGGGTACGTGAAATCGCTAATCGGAGTACGTGAAATCGCTAATAAGG
TCACGTGAAATCGCTAATCAAAAAGGCACGTGAGAACGCTAATAGCCCTTTCAGATCAACAGCTTGCAAA
CACCCCTCGCTCCGGCAAGTAGTTACAGCAAGTAGTATGTTCAATTAGCTTTTCAATTATGAATATATAT
ATCAATTATTGGTCGCCCTTGGCTTGTGGACAATGCGCTACGCGCACCGGCTCCGCCCGTGGACAACCGC
AAGCGGTTGCCCACCGTCGAGCGCCTTTGCCCACAACCCGGCGGCCGGCCGCAACAGATCGTTTTATAAA
TTTTTTTTTTTGAAAAAGAAAAAGCCCGAAAGGCGGCAACCTCTCGGGCTTCTGGATTTCCGATCCCCGG
AATTAGATCTTGGCAGGATATATTGTGGTGTAACGTTATCGATCTGGATTTTAGTACTGGATTTTGGTTT
TAGGAATTAGAAATTTTATTGATAGAAGTATTTTACAAATACAAATACATACTAAGGGTTTCTTATATGC
TCAACACATGAGCGAAACCCTATAAGAACCCTAATTTCCCTTATCGGGAAACTACTCACACATTATTTAT
GGAGAAAATAGAGAGAGATAGATTTGTAGAGAGAGACTGGTGATTTCAGCGTACCGAATTAATTCCTGAA
TCACTGCGACCGGCCCTCCCGCGACCCAGCCGAGCGAGCTTAGCGAACTGTGGACGAGAACTGTGCCACC
AAGCGTAAGGCCGTTCTCTCGCATTTGCCTTGCTAGGCTCGCGCGAGTTGCTGGCTGAGGCGTTCTCGAA
ATCAGCTCTTGTTCGGTCGGCATCTACTTCAGATTTCGGTGACGGGCAGGACCGGACGGGGCGGCACCGG
CAGGCTGAAGTCCAGCTGCCAGAAACCCACGTCATGCCAGTTCCCGTGCTTGAAGCCGGCCGCCCGCAGC
ATGCCGCGGGGGGCATATCCGAGCGCCTCGTGCATGCGCACGCTCGGGTCGTTGGGCAGCCCGATGACAG
CGACCACGCTCTTGAAGCCCTGTGCCTCCAGGGACTTCAGCAGGTGGGTGTAGAGCGTGGAGCCCAGTCC
CGTCCGCTGGTGGCGGGGGGAGACGTACACGGTGGACTCGGCCGTCCAGTCGTAGGCGTTGCGTGCCTTC
CAGGGACCCGCGTAGGCGATGCCGGCGACCTCGCCGTCCACCTCGGCGACGAGCCAGGGATAGCGCTCCC
GCAGACGGACGAGGTCGTCCGTCCACTCCTGCGGTTCCTGCGGCTCGGTACGGAAGTTGACCGTGCTTGT
CTCGATGTAGTGGTTGACGATGGTGCAGACCGCCGGCATGTCCGCCTCGGTGGCACGGCGGATGTCGGCC
GGGCGTCGTTCTGGGCTCATAGGGGGGATCAGCTTGGGC
